>Addgene plasmid #82601 | p3E-FRT-KanR-FRT pA | depositor full sequence | sequence record 165133 | p3E-FRT-KanR-FRT pA sequence 3860 bps
CTTTCCTGCGTTATCCCCTGATTCTGTGGATAACCGTATTACCGCCTTTGAGTGAGCTGATACCGCTCGC
CGCAGCCGAACGACCGAGCGCAGCGAGTCAGTGAGCGAGGAAGCGGAAGAGCGCCCAATACGCAAACCGC
CTCTCCCCGCGCGTTGGCCGATTCATTAATGCAGCTGGCACGACAGGTTTCCCGACTGGAAAGCGGGCAG
TGAGCGCAACGCAATTAATACGCGTACCGCTAGCCAGGAAGAGTTTGTAGAAACGCAAAAAGGCCATCCG
TCAGGATGGCCTTCTGCTTAGTTTGATGCCTGGCAGTTTATGGCGGGCGTCCTGCCCGCCACCCTCCGGG
CCGTTGCTTCACAACGTTCAAATCCGCTCCCGGCGGATTTGTCCTACTCAGGAGAGCGTTCACCGACAAA
CAACAGATAAAACGAAAGGCCCAGTCTTCCGACTGAGCCTTTCGTTTTATTTGATGCCTGGCAGTTCCCT
ACTCTCGCGTTAACGCTAGCATGGATGTTTTCCCAGTCACGACGTTGTAAAACGACGGCCAGTCTTAAGC
TCGGGCCCTGCAGCTCTAGAGCTCGAATTCTACAGGTCACTAATACCATCTAAGTAGTTGGTTCATAGTG
ACTGCATATGTTGTGTTTTACAGTATTATGTAGTCTGTTTTTTATGCAAAATCTAATTTAATATATTGAT
ATTTATATCATTTTACGTTTCTCGTTCAACTTTCTTGTACAAAGTGGGGGATCCGAAGTTCCTATACTTT
CTAGAGAATAGGAACTTCTCAGAAGAACTCGTCAAGAAGGCGATAGAAGGCGATGCGCTGCGAATCGGGA
GCGGCGATACCGTAAAGCACGAGGAAGCGGTCAGCCCATTCGCCGCCAAGCTCTTCAGCAATATCACGGG
TAGCCAACGCTATGTCCTGATAGCGGTCCGCCACACCCAGCCGGCCACAGTCGATGAATCCAGAAAAGCG
GCCATTTTCCACCATGATATTCGGCAAGCAGGCATCGCCATGGGTCACGACGAGATCCTCGCCGTCGGGC
ATGCGCGCCTTGAGCCTGGCGAACAGTTCGGCTGGCGCGAGCCCCTGATGCTCTTCGTCCAGATCATCCT
GATCGACAAGACCGGCTTCCATCCGAGTACGTGCTCGCTCGATGCGATGTTTCGCTTGGTGGTCGAATGG
GCAGGTAGCCGGATCAAGCGTATGCAGCCGCCGCATTGCATCAGCCATGATGGATACTTTCTCGGCAGGA
GCAAGGTGGGATGACAGGAGATCCTGCCCCGGCACTTCGCCCAATAGCAGCCAGTCCCTTCCCGCTTCAG
TGACAACGTCGAGCACAGCTGCGCAAGGAACGCCCGTCGTGGCCAGCCACGATAGCCGCGCTGCCTCGTC
CTGCAGTTCATTCAGGGCACCGGACAGGTCGGTCTTGACAAAAAGAACCGGGCGCCCCTGCGCTGACAGC
CGGAACACGGCGGCATCAGAGCAGCCGATTGTCTGTTGTGCCCAGTCATAGCCGAATAGCCTCTCCACCC
AAGCGGCCGGAGAACCTGCGTGCAATCCATCTTGTTCAATCATGCGAAACGATCCTCATCCTGTCTCTTG
ATCAGATCTTGATCCCCTGCGCCATCAGATCCTTGGCGGCAAGAAAGCCATCCAGTTTACTTTGCAGGGC
TTCCCAACCTTACCAGAGGGCGCCCCAGCTGGCAATTCCGGTTCGCTTGCTGTCCAGAAGTTCCTATACT
TTCTAGAGAATAGGAACTTCGGATCCAGACATGATAAGATACATTGATGAGTTTGGACAAACCACAACTA
GAATGCAGTGAAAAAAATGCTTTATTTGTGAAATTTGTGATGCTATTGCTTTATTTGTAACCATTATAAG
CTGCAATAAACAAGTTAACAACAACAATTGCATTCATTTTATGTTTCAGGTTCAGGGGGAGGTGTGGGAG
GTTTTTTCCAACTTTATTATACAAAGTTGGCATTATAAAAAAGCATTGCTTATCAATTTGTTGCAACGAA
CAGGTCACTATCAGTCAAAATAAAATCATTATTTGGAGCTCCATGGTAGCGTTAACGCGGCCGCGATATC
CCCTATAGTGAGTCGTATTACATGGTCATAGCTGTTTCCTGGCAGCTCTGGCCCGTGTCTCAAAATCTCT
GATGTTACATTGCACAAGATAAAAATATATCATCATGAACAATAAAACTGTCTGCTTACATAAACAGTAA
TACAAGGGGTGTTATGAGCCATATTCAACGGGAAACGTCGAGGCCGCGATTAAATTCCAACATGGATGCT
GATTTATATGGGTATAAATGGGCTCGCGATAATGTCGGGCAATCAGGTGCGACAATCTATCGCTTGTATG
GGAAGCCCGATGCGCCAGAGTTGTTTCTGAAACATGGCAAAGGTAGCGTTGCCAATGATGTTACAGATGA
GATGGTCAGACTAAACTGGCTGACGGAATTTATGCCTCTTCCGACCATCAAGCATTTTATCCGTACTCCT
GATGATGCATGGTTACTCACCACTGCGATCCCCGGAAAAACAGCATTCCAGGTATTAGAAGAATATCCTG
ATTCAGGTGAAAATATTGTTGATGCGCTGGCAGTGTTCCTGCGCCGGTTGCATTCGATTCCTGTTTGTAA
TTGTCCTTTTAACAGCGATCGCGTATTTCGTCTCGCTCAGGCGCAATCACGAATGAATAACGGTTTGGTT
GATGCGAGTGATTTTGATGACGAGCGTAATGGCTGGCCTGTTGAACAAGTCTGGAAAGAAATGCATAAAC
TTTTGCCATTCTCACCGGATTCAGTCGTCACTCATGGTGATTTCTCACTTGATAACCTTATTTTTGACGA
GGGGAAATTAATAGGTTGTATTGATGTTGGACGAGTCGGAATCGCAGACCGATACCAGGATCTTGCCATC
CTATGGAACTGCCTCGGTGAGTTTTCTCCTTCATTACAGAAACGGCTTTTTCAAAAATATGGTATTGATA
ATCCTGATATGAATAAATTGCAGTTTCATTTGATGCTCGATGAGTTTTTCTAATCAGAATTGGTTAATTG
GTTGTAACACTGGCAGAGCATTACGCTGACTTGACGGGACGGCGCAAGCTCATGACCAAAATCCCTTAAC
GTGAGTTACGCGTCGTTCCACTGAGCGTCAGACCCCGTAGAAAAGATCAAAGGATCTTCTTGAGATCCTT
TTTTTCTGCGCGTAATCTGCTGCTTGCAAACAAAAAAACCACCGCTACCAGCGGTGGTTTGTTTGCCGGA
TCAAGAGCTACCAACTCTTTTTCCGAAGGTAACTGGCTTCAGCAGAGCGCAGATACCAAATACTGTCCTT
CTAGTGTAGCCGTAGTTAGGCCACCACTTCAAGAACTCTGTAGCACCGCCTACATACCTCGCTCTGCTAA
TCCTGTTACCAGTGGCTGCTGCCAGTGGCGATAAGTCGTGTCTTACCGGGTTGGACTCAAGACGATAGTT
ACCGGATAAGGCGCAGCGGTCGGGCTGAACGGGGGGTTCGTGCACACAGCCCAGCTTGGAGCGAACGACC
TACACCGAACTGAGATACCTACAGCGTGAGCATTGAGAAAGCGCCACGCTTCCCGAAGGGAGAAAGGCGG
ACAGGTATCCGGTAAGCGGCAGGGTCGGAACAGGAGAGCGCACGAGGGAGCTTCCAGGGGGAAACGCCTG
GTATCTTTATAGTCCTGTCGGGTTTCGCCACCTCTGACTTGAGCGTCGATTTTTGTGATGCTCGTCAGGG
GGGCGGAGCCTATGGAAAAACGCCAGCAACGCGGCCTTTTTACGGTTCCTGGCCTTTTGCTGGCCTTTTG
CTCACATGTT
Features (pLannotate 1.2.2; 15 found; start..end, strand, type, name):
    121..213     +  CDS            lacI (fragment): lac repressor; lacI; The lac repressor binds to the lac operator to inhibit transcription in E. coli. This inhibition can be relieved by adding lactose or isopropyl-β-D-thiogalactopyranoside (IPTG).
    268..295     -  terminator     rrnB T2 terminator: transcription terminator T2 from the E. coli rrnB gene
    427..470     +  terminator     rrnB T1 terminator: Escherichia coli rrnB; transcription terminator T1 from the E. coli rrnB gene
    517..553     -  CDS            lacZα (fragment): LacZα fragment of β-galactosidase; lacZ fragment
    624..747     -  protein_bind   attR2: mutant version of attR; recombination site for the Gateway® LR reaction LR Clonase™
    755..788     -  protein_bind   FRT (minimal): supports FLP-mediated excision but not integration (Turan and Bode, 2011) FLP recombinase from the Saccharomyces cerevisiae 2μ plasmid
    792..1583    -  CDS            neo: KKA2_KLEPN - Also known as kan, nptII. Experimental evidence at protein level: Swiss-Prot protein existence level 1. Resistance to kanamycin, neomycin, paromomycin, ribostamycin, butirosin and gentamicin B. From Klebsiella pneumoniae.
   1615..1737    -  CDS            tnpA (fragment): TN5P_ECOLX - Also known as tnp. Experimental evidence at protein level: Swiss-Prot protein existence level 1. Mediates transposition of transposon Tn5 by a 'cut and paste' mechanism. First, the monomeric transposase binds the 19 bp inverted DNA repeats flanking the transposon. Then, dimerization of the DNA- bound transposase creates a synaptic DNA complex. After nicking of the first DNA strand, excision of the transposon proceeds through a series of intermediates. The transposase then mediates the insertion of the transposon at a new site by strand transfer. The activity of the wild- type tran
   1737..1770    -  protein_bind   FRT (minimal): supports FLP-mediated excision but not integration (Turan and Bode, 2011) FLP recombinase from the Saccharomyces cerevisiae 2μ plasmid
   1772..1906    -  polyA_signal   SV40 poly(A) signal: SV40 polyadenylation signal
   1969..1989    -  protein_bind   attB3: mutant version of attB; core recombination site for the Gateway® BP reaction BP Clonase™
   1980..2065    -  protein_bind   attL1 (fragment): mutant version of attL; recombination site for the Gateway® LR reaction LR Clonase™
   2102..2120    -  promoter       T7 promoter: promoter for bacteriophage T7 RNA polymerase
   2254..3063    +  CDS            KanR: aminoglycoside phosphotransferase; aph(3')-Ia; confers resistance to kanamycin in bacteria or G418 (Geneticin®) in eukaryotes
   3210..3798    +  rep_origin     ori: high-copy-number ColE1/pMB1/pBR322/pUC origin of replication
