[The description below was written by a language model from this plasmid's Addgene catalogue record and pLannotate feature annotations shown in this document.]
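Description:
p3E-FRT-KanR-FRT pA is a 3' entry clone for MultiSite Gateway assembly, built in the pDONR P2R-P3 backbone and belonging to a toolkit for assembling vertebrate expression constructs. It is a high-copy plasmid carrying a ColE1/pUC-type origin, and is selected in E. coli with kanamycin through the backbone aph(3')-Ia KanR gene. Backbone remnants include rrnB T1 and T2 terminators upstream of the recombination sites, a T7 promoter, and short lacI and lacZα fragments. The catalogue lists 1221 bp as both total vector size and insert size. This evidently refers to the insert only, since the deposited full sequence is 3,860 nt.

The insert lies between an attR2 site and a site annotated as attB3 overlapping an attL fragment, which is most likely the attL3 expected of a 3' entry clone. These sites allow an LR reaction to place the cassette in the last position of a three-fragment assembly. All insert features are annotated on the minus strand, so on that strand the order runs from the attL3 end: SV40 polyadenylation signal, a minimal FRT site, a short Tn5-derived fragment annotated as tnpA, the neo (nptII) aminoglycoside phosphotransferase coding sequence, a second minimal FRT site, then attR2. The insert is recorded as having no promoter. The Tn5-derived stretch may retain native upstream sequence of neo, but the record does not say so.

The minimal FRT sites support FLP-mediated excision but not integration, so FLP recombinase can remove the intervening resistance gene. The stated purpose is FLP-induced kanamycin resistance and drug selection. The record does not spell out how FLP activity would switch resistance on rather than remove it. This second kanamycin marker travels into the final expression clone, in addition to the backbone one.
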