Addgene plasmid #82601: p3E-FRT-KanR-FRT pA
Purpose: 3' entry vector containing FRT-flanked kanamycin resistance cassette (KanR) with pA for FLP-induced kanamycin resistance, drug selection
Depositing lab: Kryn Stankunas. Depositing organization: University of Oregon. Publication: A MultiSite Gateway Toolkit for Rapid Cloning of Vertebrate Expression Constructs with Diverse Research Applications. Fowler DK, Stewart S, Seredick S, Eisen JS, Stankunas K, Washbourne P. PLoS One. 2016 Aug 8;11(8):e0159277. doi: 10.1371/journal.pone.0159277. eCollection 2016. PONE-D-16-19476 PubMed 27500400.
Backbone
  Vector backbone: pDONR P2R-P3
  Total vector size (bp): 1221
Growth in bacteria
  Bacterial resistance: Kanamycin, 50 μg/mL
  Growth temperature: 37°C
  Growth strain: DH5alpha
  Copy number: High Copy
Gene/Insert
  Gene/Insert name: FRT-Kan-FRT
  Insert size (bp): 1221
  Promoter: None
  Cloning method: Gateway Cloning
  Sequencing primers: 5′ M13F; 3′ M13R
Terms and licenses: Academic/Nonprofit Terms; Industry Terms: Not Available to Industry
How to cite: p3E-FRT-KanR-FRT pA was a gift from Kryn Stankunas (Addgene plasmid # 82601 ; http://n2t.net/addgene:82601 ; RRID:Addgene_82601)
