>Addgene plasmid #82601 | p3E-FRT-KanR-FRT pA | addgene partial sequence | sequence record 161297 | M13-F20 5'-TGTAAAACGACGGCCAGT-3'
GAGCTCGAATTCTACAGGTCACTAATACCATCTAAGTAGTTGGTTCATAGTGACTGCATATGTTGTGTTT
TACAGTATTATGTAGTCTGTTTTTTATGCAAAATCTAATTTAATATATTGATATTTATATCATTTTACGT
TTCTCGTTCAACTTTCTTGTACAAAGTGGGGGATCCGAAGTTCCTATACTTTCTAGAGAATAGGAACTTC
TCAGAAGAACTCGTCAAGAAGGCGATAGAAGGCGATGCGCTGCGAATCGGGAGCGGCGATACCGTAAAGC
ACGAGGAAGCGGTCAGCCCATTCGCCGCCAAGCTCTTCAGCAATATCACGGGTAGCCAACGCTATGTCCT
GATAGCGGTCCGCCACACCCAGCCGGCCACAGTCGATGAATCCAGAAAAGCGGCCATTTTCCACCATGAT
ATTCGGCAAGCAGGCATCGCCATGGGTCACGACGAGATCCTCGCCGTCGGGCATGCGCGCCTTGAGCCTG
GCGAACAGTTCGGCTGGCGCGAGCCCCTGATGCTCTTCGTCCAGATCATCCTGATCGACAAGACCGGCTT
CCATCCGAGTACGTGCTCGCTCGATGCGATGTTTCGCTTGGTGGTCGAATGGGCAGGTAGCCGGATCAAG
CGTATGCAGCCGCCGCATTGCATCAGCCATGATGGATACTTTCTCGGCAGGAGCAAGGTGGGATGACAGG
AGATCCTGCCCCGGCACTTCGCCCAATAGCAGCCAGTCCCTTCCCGCTTCAGTGACAACGTCGAGCACAG
CTGCGCAAGGAACGCCCGTCGTGGCCAGCCACGATAGCCGCGCTGCCTCGTCCTGCAGTTCATTCAGGGC
ACCGGACAGGTCGGTCTTGACAA
