>Addgene plasmid #82601 | p3E-FRT-KanR-FRT pA | addgene partial sequence | sequence record 161298 | M13-Rev 5'-CAGGAAACAGCTATGACC-3'
CGCGGCCGCGTTAACGCTACCATGGAGCTCCAAATAATGATTTTATTTTGACTGATAGTGACCTGTTCGT
TGCAACAAATTGATAAGCAATGCTTTTTTATAATGCCAACTTTGTATAATAAAGTTGGAAAAAACCTCCC
ACACCTCCCCCTGAACCTGAAACATAAAATGAATGCAATTGTTGTTGTTAACTTGTTTATTGCAGCTTAT
AATGGTTACAAATAAAGCAATAGCATCACAAATTTCACAAATAAAGCATTTTTTTCACTGCATTCTAGTT
GTGGTTTGTCCAAACTCATCAATGTATCTTATCATGTCTGGATCCGAAGTTCCTATTCTCTAGAAAGTAT
AGGAACTTCTGGACAGCAAGCGAACCGGAATTGCCAGCTGGGGCGCCCTCTGGTAAGGTTGGGAAGCCCT
GCAAAGTAAACTGGATGGCTTTCTTGCCGCCAAGGATCTGATGGCGCAGGGGATCAAGATCTGATCAAGA
GACAGGATGAGGATCGTTTCGCATGATTGAACAAGATGGATTGCACGCAGGTTCTCCGGCCGCTTGGGTG
GAGAGGCTATTCGGCTATGACTGGGCACAACAGACAATCGGCTGCTCTGATGCCGCCGTGTTCCGGCTGT
CAGCGCAGGGGCGCCCGGTTCTTTTTGTCAAGACCGACCTGTCCGGTGCCCTGAATGAACTGCAGGACGA
GGCAGCGCGGCTATCGTGGCTG
