>Addgene plasmid #82601 | p3E-FRT-KanR-FRT pA | addgene partial sequence | sequence record 163141 | M13-F20 5'-TGTAAAACGACGGCCAGT-3'
GCTCGAATTCTACAGGTCACTAATACCATCTAAGTAGTTGGTTCATAGTGACTGCATATGTTGTGTTTTA
CAGTATTATGTAGTCTGTTTTTTATGCAAAATCTAATTTAATATATTGATATTTATATCATTTTACGTTT
CTCGTTCAACTTTCTTGTACAAAGTGGGGGATCCGAAGTTCCTATACTTTCTAGAGAATAGGAACTTCTC
AGAAGAACTCGTCAAGAAGGCGATAGAAGGCGATGCGCTGCGAATCGGGAGCGGCGATACCGTAAAGCAC
GAGGAAGCGGTCAGCCCATTCGCCGCCAAGCTCTTCAGCAATATCACGGGTAGCCAACGCTATGTCCTGA
TAGCGGTCCGCCACACCCAGCCGGCCACAGTCGATGAATCCAGAAAAGCGGCCATTTTCCACCATGATAT
TCGGCAAGCAGGCATCGCCATGGGTCACGACGAGATCCTCGCCGTCGGGCATGCGCGCCTTGAGCCTGGC
GAACAGTTCGGCTGGCGCGAGCCCCTGATGCTCTTCGTCCAGATCATCCTGATCGACAAGACCGGCTTCC
ATCCGAGTACGTGCTCGCTCGATGCGATGTTTCGCTTGGTGGTCGAATGGGCAGGTAGCCGGATCAAGCG
TATGCAGCCGCCGCATTGCATCAGCCATGATGGATACTTTCTCGGCAGGAGCAAGGTGGGATGACAGGAG
ATCCTGCCCCGGCACTTCGCCCAATAGCAGCCAGTCCCTTCCCGCTTCAGTGACAACGTCGAGCACAGCT
GCGCAAGGAACGCCCGTCGTGGCCAGCCACGATAGCCGCGCTGCCTCGTCCTGCAGTTCATTCAGGGCAC
CGGACAGGTCGGTCTTGACAA
